>Addgene plasmid #240546 | enDR3-TEV-mEGFP-NLS (pRS1451) | addgene full sequence | sequence record 481872 | Addgene NGS Result
GACGGATCGGGAGATCTCCCGATCCCCTATGGTGCACTCTCAGTACAATCTGCTCTGATGCCGCATAGTT
AAGCCAGTATCTGCTCCCTGCTTGTGTGTTGGAGGTCGCTGAGTAGTGCGCGAGCAAAATTTAAGCTACA
ACAAGGCAAGGCTTGACCGACAATTGCATGAAGAATCTGCTTAGGGTTAGGCGTTTTGCGCTGCTTCGCG
ATGTACGGGCCAGATATACGCGTTGACATTGATTATTGACTAGTTATTAATAGTAATCAATTACGGGGTC
ATTAGTTCATAGCCCATATATGGAGTTCCGCGTTACATAACTTACGGTAAATGGCCCGCCTGGCTGACCG
CCCAACGACCCCCGCCCATTGACGTCAATAATGACGTATGTTCCCATAGTAACGCCAATAGGGACTTTCC
ATTGACGTCAATGGGTGGAGTATTTACGGTAAACTGCCCACTTGGCAGTACATCAAGTGTATCATATGCC
AAGTACGCCCCCTATTGACGTCAATGACGGTAAATGGCCCGCCTGGCATTATGCCCAGTACATGACCTTA
TGGGACTTTCCTACTTGGCAGTACATCTACGTATTAGTCATCGCTATTACCATGGTGATGCGGTTTTGGC
AGTACATCAATGGGCGTGGATAGCGGTTTGACTCACGGGGATTTCCAAGTCTCCACCCCATTGACGTCAA
TGGGAGTTTGTTTTGGCACCAAAATCAACGGGACTTTCCAAAATGTCGTAACAACTCCGCCCCATTGACG
CAAATGGGCGGTAGGCGTGTACGGTGGGAGGTCTATATAAGCAGAGCTCTCCCTATCAGTGATAGAGATC
TCCCTATCAGTGATAGAGATCGTCGACGAGCTCGTTTAGTGAACCGTCAGATCGCCTGGAGACGCCATCC
ACGCTGTTTTGACCTCCATAGAAGACACCGGGACCGATCCAGCCTCCGGACTCTGGCGTTTAAACTTAAG
CTTGGTACCGAGCTCGGATCCGAAAACCTGTACTTCCAAGGAACCGGTATGAGCAACTACGTGATCCAGG
CCGACCAACAGCTGCTGGATGCGCTTCGTGCGCACTACGAAGGTGCGCTGTCTGACCGCCTGCCGGCTGG
CGCTCTGTTCGCGGTTAAACGTCCGGATGTTGTGATTACCGCATATCGTTCCGGTAAAGTAATGTTTCAG
GGTAAGGCCGCTGAGCAGGAAGCAGCTAAGTGGATCTCGGGTGGCTCAGGCGGCTCTGGCGGTTCTAACT
ACGTTATCCAGGCAGACCAGCAGCTGCTGGACGCGCTGCGTGCGCACTACGAAGGAGCGCTGTCGGACCG
TCTGCCGGCGGGCGCACTGTTCGCGGTTAAACGTCCGGACGTTGTAATCACCGCGTACCGTTCCGGTAAA
GTTATGTTCCAGGGTAAAGCGGCGGAACAGGAAGCGGCGAAATGGATCTCTGCTAGCGAGAATTTGTATT
TTCAGGGTGATATCATGGTGAGCAAGGGCGAGGAGCTGTTCACCGGGGTGGTGCCCATCCTGGTCGAGCT
GGACGGCGACGTAAACGGCCACAAGTTCAGCGTGTCCGGCGAGGGCGAGGGCGATGCCACCTACGGCAAG
CTGACCCTGAAGTTCATCTGCACCACCGGCAAGCTGCCCGTGCCCTGGCCCACCCTCGTGACCACCCTGA
CCTACGGCGTGCAGTGCTTCAGCCGCTACCCCGACCACATGAAGCAGCACGACTTCTTCAAGTCCGCCAT
GCCCGAAGGCTACGTCCAGGAGCGCACCATCTTCTTCAAGGACGACGGCAACTACAAGACCCGCGCCGAG
GTGAAGTTCGAGGGCGACACCCTGGTGAACCGCATCGAGCTGAAGGGCATCGACTTCAAGGAGGACGGCA
ACATCCTGGGGCACAAGCTGGAGTACAACTACAACAGCCACAACGTCTATATCATGGCCGACAAGCAGAA
GAACGGCATCAAGGTGAACTTCAAGATCCGCCACAACATCGAGGACGGCAGCGTGCAGCTCGCCGACCAC
TACCAGCAGAACACCCCCATCGGCGACGGCCCCGTGCTGCTGCCCGACAACCACTACCTGAGCACCCAGT
CCAAGCTGAGCAAAGACCCCAACGAGAAGCGCGATCACATGGTCCTGCTGGAGTTCGTGACCGCCGCCGG
GATCACTCTCGGCATGGACGAGCTGTACAAGGCCGCAGCAGACCCCAAGAAAAAGCGGAAGGTGGACCCT
AAAAAGAAGAGAAAGGTCGACCCAAAGAAGAAACGCAAGGTGTAAGTAACTCGAGTCTAGAGGGCCCGTT
TAAACCCGCTGATCAGCCTCGACTGTGCCTTCTAGTTGCCAGCCATCTGTTGTTTGCCCCTCCCCCGTGC
CTTCCTTGACCCTGGAAGGTGCCACTCCCACTGTCCTTTCCTAATAAAATGAGGAAATTGCATCGCATTG
TCTGAGTAGGTGTCATTCTATTCTGGGGGGTGGGGTGGGGCAGGACAGCAAGGGGGAGGATTGGGAAGAC
AATAGCAGGCATGCTGGGGATGCGGTGGGCTCTATGGCTTCTGAGGCGGAAAGAACCAGCTGGGGCTCTA
GGGGGTATCCCC
[124 nt withheld, positions 2603-2726]
C
[91 nt withheld, positions 2728-2818]
AGGGTGATGGTTCACGTACCTAGAAGTTCCTATTCCGAAGTTCCTATTCTCTAGAAAGTATAGGAACTTC
CTTGGCCAAAAAGCCTGAACTCACCGCGACGTCTGTCGAGAAGTTTCTGATCGAAAAGTTCGACAGCGTC
TCCGACCTGATGCAGCTCTCGGAGGGCGAAGAATCTCGTGCTTTCAGCTTCGATGTAGGAGGGCGTGGAT
ATGTCCTGCGGGTAAATAGCTGCGCCGATGGTTTCTACAAAGATCGTTATGTTTATCGGCACTTTGCATC
GGCCGCGCTCCCGATTCCGGAAGTGCTTGACATTGGGGAATTCAGCGAGAGCCTGACCTATTGCATCTCC
CGCCGTGCACAGGGTGTCACGTTGCAAGACCTGCCTGAAACCGAACTGCCCGCTGTTCTGCAGCCGGTCG
CGGAGGCCATGGATGCGATCGCTGCGGCCGATCTTAGCCAGACGAGCGGGTTCGGCCCATTCGGACCGCA
AGGAATCGGTCAATACACTACATGGCGTGATTTCATATGCGCGATTGCTGATCCCCATGTGTATCACTGG
CAAACTGTGATGGACGACACCGTCAGTGCGTCCGTCGCGCAGGCTCTCGATGAGCTGATGCTTTGGGCCG
AGGACTGCCCCGAAGTCCGGCACCTCGTGCACGCGGATTTCGGCTCCAACAATGTCCTGACGGACAATGG
CCGCATAACAGCGGTCATTGACTGGAGCGAGGCGATGTTCGGGGATTCCCAATACGAGGTCGCCAACATC
TTCTTCTGGAGGCCGTGGTTGGCTTGTATGGAGCAGCAGACGCGCTACTTCGAGCGGAGGCATCCGGAGC
TTGCAGGATCGCCGCGGCTCCGGGCGTATATGCTCCGCATTGGTCTTGACCAACTCTATCAGAGCTTGGT
TGACGGCAATTTCGATGATGCAGCTTGGGCGCAGGGTCGATGCGACGCAATCGTCCGATCCGGAGCCGGG
ACTGTCGGGCGTACACAAATCGCCCGCAGAAGCGCGGCCGTCTGGACCGATGGCTGTGTAGAAGTACTCG
CCGATAGTGGAAACCGACGCCCCAGCACTCGTCCGAGGGCAAAGGAATAGCACGTACTACGAGATTTCGA
TTCCACCGCCGCCTTCTATGAAAGGTTGGGCTTCGGAATCGTTTTCCGGGACGCCGGCTGGATGATCCTC
CAGCGCGGGGATCTCATGCTGGAGTTCTTCGCCCACCCCAACTTGTTTATTGCAGCTTATAATGGTTACA
AATAAAGCAATAGCATCACAAATTTCACAAATAAAGCATTTTTTTCACTGCATTCTAGTTGTGGTTTGTC
CAAACTCATCAATGTATCTTATCATGTCTGTATACCGTCGACCTCTAGCTAGAGCTTGGCGTAATCATGG
TCATAGCTGTTTCCTGTGTGAAATTGTTATCCGCTCACAATTCCACACAACATACGAGCCGGAAGCATAA
AGTGTAAAGCCTGGGGTGCCTAATGAGTGAGCTAACTCACATTAATTGCGTTGCGCTCACTGCCCGCTTT
CCAGTCGGGAAACCTGTCGTGCCAGCTGCATTAATGAATCGGCCAACGCGCGGGGAGAGGCGGTTTGCGT
ATTGGGCGCTCTTCCGCTTCCTCGCTCACTGACTCGCTGCGCTCGGTCGTTCGGCTGCGGCGAGCGGTAT
CAGCTCACTCAAAGGCGGTAATACGGTTATCCACAGAATCAGGGGATAACGCAGGAAAGAACATGTGAGC
AAAAGGCCAGCAAAAGGCCAGGAACCGTAAAAAGGCCGCGTTGCTGGCGTTTTTCCATAGGCTCCGCCCC
CCTGACGAGCATCACAAAAATCGACGCTCAAGTCAGAGGTGGCGAAACCCGACAGGACTATAAAGATACC
AGGCGTTTCCCCCTGGAAGCTCCCTCGTGCGCTCTCCTGTTCCGACCCTGCCGCTTACCGGATACCTGTC
CGCCTTTCTCCCTTCGGGAAGCGTGGCGCTTTCTCATAGCTCACGCTGTAGGTATCTCAGTTCGGTGTAG
GTCGTTCGCTCCAAGCTGGGCTGTGTGCACGAACCCCCCGTTCAGCCCGACCGCTGCGCCTTATCCGGTA
ACTATCGTCTTGAGTCCAACCCGGTAAGACACGACTTATCGCCACTGGCAGCAGCCACTGGTAACAGGAT
TAGCAGAGCGAGGTATGTAGGCGGTGCTACAGAGTTCTTGAAGTGGTGGCCTAACTACGGCTACACTAGA
AGAACAGTATTTGGTATCTGCGCTCTGCTGAAGCCAGTTACCTTCGGAAAAAGAGTTGGTAGCTCTTGAT
CCGGCAAACAAACCACCGCTGGTAGCGGTGGTTTTTTTGTTTGCAAGCAGCAGATTACGCGCAGAAAAAA
AGGATCTCAAGAAGATCCTTTGATCTTTTCTACGGGGTCTGACGCTCAGTGGAACGAAAACTCACGTTAA
GGGATTTTGGTCATGAGATTATCAAAAAGGATCTTCACCTAGATCCTTTTAAATTAAAAATGAAGTTTTA
AATCAATCTAAAGTATATATGAGTAAACTTGGTCTGACAGTTACCAATGCTTAATCAGTGAGGCACCTAT
CTCAGCGATCTGTCTATTTCGTTCATCCATAGTTGCCTGACTCCCCGTCGTGTAGATAACTACGATACGG
GAGGGCTTACCATCTGGCCCCAGTGCTGCAATGATACCGCGAGACCCACGCTCACCGGCTCCAGATTTAT
CAGCAATAAACCAGCCAGCCGGAAGGGCCGAGCGCAGAAGTGGTCCTGCAACTTTATCCGCCTCCATCCA
GTCTATTAATTGTTGCCGGGAAGCTAGAGTAAGTAGTTCGCCAGTTAATAGTTTGCGCAACGTTGTTGCC
ATTGCTACAGGCATCGTGGTGTCACGCTCGTCGTTTGGTATGGCTTCATTCAGCTCCGGTTCCCAACGAT
CAAGGCGAGTTACATGATCCCCCATGTTGTGCAAAAAAGCGGTTAGCTCCTTCGGTCCTCCGATCGTTGT
CAGAAGTAAGTTGGCCGCAGTGTTATCACTCATGGTTATGGCAGCACTGCATAATTCTCTTACTGTCATG
CCATCCGTAAGATGCTTTTCTGTGACTGGTGAGTACTCAACCAAGTCATTCTGAGAATAGTGTATGCGGC
GACCGAGTTGCTCTTGCCCGGCGTCAATACGGGATAATACCGCGCCACATAGCAGAACTTTAAAAGTGCT
CATCATTGGAAAACGTTCTTCGGGGCGAAAACTCTCAAGGATCTTACCGCTGTTGAGATCCAGTTCGATG
TAACCCACTCGTGCACCCAACTGATCTTCAGCATCTTTTACTTTCACCAGCGTTTCTGGGTGAGCAAAAA
CAGGAAGGCAAAATGCCGCAAAAAAGGGAATAAGGGCGACACGGAAATGTTGAATACTCATACTCTTCCT
TTTTCAATATTATTGAAGCATTTATCAGGGTTATTGTCTCATGAGCGGATACATATTTGAATGTATTTAG
AAAAATAAACAAATAGGGGTTCCGCGCACATTTCCCCGAAAAGTGCCACCTGACGTC
Features (pLannotate 1.2.2; 24 found; start..end, strand, type, name):
     28..80      -  misc_feature   bom (fragment): basis of mobility region from pBR322
    235..614     +  enhancer       CMV enhancer: human cytomegalovirus immediate early enhancer
    615..818     +  promoter       CMV promoter: human cytomegalovirus (CMV) immediate early promoter
    820..839     +  promoter       PLtetO-1 promoter (fragment): modified phage lambda PL promoter with tet operator sites (Lutz and Bujard, 1997)
    841..860     +  promoter       PLtetO-1 promoter (fragment): modified phage lambda PL promoter with tet operator sites (Lutz and Bujard, 1997)
    868..901     +  promoter       TRE3GV promoter (fragment): 3rd-generation Tet-responsive promoter that can be activated by binding of Tet-On® 3G, optimized for retroviral and lentiviral vectors
   1002..1018    +  CDS            TEV site (fragment): tobacco etch virus (TEV) protease recognition and cleavage site
   1029..1226    +  CDS            rnhC (fragment): RNH3_GEOKA - Protein inferred from homology: Swiss-Prot protein existence level 3. Endonuclease that specifically degrades the RNA of RNA-DNA hybrids. From Geobacillus kaustophilus (strain HTA426).
   1485..2201    +  CDS            mEGFP: mEGFP is a basic (constitutively fluorescent) green fluorescent protein published in 2002, derived from Aequorea victoria. It has moderate acid sensitivity.
   2241..2257    +  CDS            SV40 NLS (fragment): nuclear localization signal of SV40 (simian virus 40) large T antigen
   2333..2557    +  polyA_signal   bGH poly(A) signal: bovine growth hormone polyadenylation signal
   2561..2582    +  promoter       SV40 promoter (fragment): SV40 enhancer and early promoter
   2603..2836    +  rep_origin     f1 ori (fragment) (sequence partly withheld): f1 bacteriophage origin of replication; arrow indicates direction of (+) strand synthesis
   2841..2888    +  protein_bind   FRT: FLP-mediated recombination occurs in the 8-bp core sequence TCTAGAAA (Turan and Bode, 2011). FLP recombinase from the Saccharomyces cerevisiae 2μ plasmid
   2896..3918    +  CDS            HygR: aminoglycoside phosphotransferase from E. coli; aph(4)-Ia; confers resistance to hygromycin
   3928..4053    +  CDS            ble (fragment): BLE_KLEPN - Experimental evidence at protein level: Swiss-Prot protein existence level 1. Binding protein with a strong affinity to the bleomycin family of antibiotics. Binds to CL990; an antimitotic-antibiotic compound. From Klebsiella pneumoniae.
   4048..4169    +  polyA_signal   SV40 poly(A) signal: SV40 polyadenylation signal
   4242..4258    -  protein_bind   lac operator: The lac repressor binds to the lac operator to inhibit transcription in E. coli. This inhibition can be relieved by adding lactose or isopropyl-β-D-thiogalactopyranoside (IPTG). lac repressor encoded by lacI
   4266..4296    -  promoter       lac promoter: promoter for the E. coli lac operon
   4311..4332    -  protein_bind   CAP binding site: CAP binding activates transcription in the presence of cAMP. E. coli catabolite activator protein
   4345..4437    -  CDS            lacI (fragment): lac repressor; lacI; The lac repressor binds to the lac operator to inhibit transcription in E. coli. This inhibition can be relieved by adding lactose or isopropyl-β-D-thiogalactopyranoside (IPTG).
   4620..5208    -  rep_origin     ori: high-copy-number ColE1/pMB1/pBR322/pUC origin of replication
   5379..6239    -  CDS            AmpR: β-lactamase; bla; confers resistance to ampicillin, carbenicillin, and related antibiotics
   6240..6344    -  promoter       AmpR promoter: bla
