[The description below was written by a language model from this plasmid's Addgene catalogue record and pLannotate feature annotations shown in this document.]
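Description:
enDR3-TEV-mEGFP-NLS (pRS1451) is a 6,375 bp mammalian expression plasmid built on the pcDNA5/FRT/TO backbone. It is propagated in E. coli through a high-copy ColE1/pUC-type origin and selected with ampicillin via the AmpR (β-lactamase) cassette. A partial f1 origin and lac promoter/operator remnants are also annotated as backbone carry-over.

The payload is enDR3, an engineered version of the N-terminal RNA–DNA hybrid-binding domain of RNase H3 from Geobacillus stearothermophilus carrying an L52M substitution. The annotation software matched this region to the homologous rnhC of G. kaustophilus. The catalogue entry describes the domain as fused to a TEV protease cleavage site, monomeric EGFP and a nuclear localization signal. In the feature table, mEGFP and an SV40-type NLS lie downstream of the enDR3 segment, while the only annotated partial TEV-site match sits just upstream of it, so the exact placement of the cleavage site cannot be confirmed from the annotation alone. Expression is driven by the CMV enhancer/promoter followed by short tet-operator matches, consistent with the tetracycline-regulated "TO" design, in which transcription is repressed in Tet repressor-expressing cells until tetracycline or doxycycline is added. The transcript ends at the bGH polyadenylation signal.

Downstream, an FRT site directly precedes a hygromycin resistance gene with an SV40 poly(A) signal. This arrangement allows FLP-mediated integration into a host line carrying a genomic FRT site, where the integrated HygR gene becomes expressed, permitting selection of isogenic stable lines. The construct is intended for nuclear expression of a fluorescent, catalytically inert hybrid-binding probe to capture and map R-loops genome-wide.
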