Addgene plasmid #240546: enDR3-TEV-mEGFP-NLS (pRS1451)
Purpose: Expression of the engineered N-terminal hybrid-binding domain of RNase H3 (enDR3) for capturing R-loops. A TEV cleavage site, mEGFP and nuclear localization signal (NLS) are included in the fusion.
Depositing lab: Roman Szczęsny. Depositing organization: Polish Academy of Sciences, Institute of Biochemistry and Biophysics. Publication: Genome-wide in vivo and ex vivo mapping of R-loops using engineered N-terminal hybrid-binding domain of RNase H3 (enDR3). Jedynak-Slyvka M, Kaczmarska Z, Graczyk D, Jurkiewicz A, Figiel M, Borowski LS, Szczesny RJ, Nowotny M. Nucleic Acids Res. 2025 Aug 11;53(15):gkaf792. doi: 10.1093/nar/gkaf792. PubMed 40823807.
Backbone
  Vector backbone: pcDNA5/FRT/TO
  Vector type: Mammalian Expression
Growth in bacteria
  Bacterial resistance: Ampicillin, 100 μg/mL
  Growth temperature: 37°C
  Growth strain: DH5alpha
  Copy number: High Copy
Gene/Insert
  Gene/Insert name: enDR3
  Species: Geobacillus stearothermophilus
  Mutation: L52M
  Cloning method: Ligation Independent Cloning
  Sequencing primers: 5′ CGCAAATGGGCGGTAGGCGTG; 3′ CAATGCGATGCAATTTCCTC
Terms and licenses: Academic/Nonprofit Terms; Industry Terms: Not Available to Industry
How to cite: enDR3-TEV-mEGFP-NLS (pRS1451) was a gift from Roman Szczęsny (Addgene plasmid # 240546 ; http://n2t.net/addgene:240546 ; RRID:Addgene_240546)
